>Addgene plasmid #135550 | pET-28a-His6-SUMO-Munc18-1wt | addgene full sequence | sequence record 271688 | Addgene NGS Result
TGGCGAATGGG
[124 nt withheld, positions 12-135]
C
[91 nt withheld, positions 137-227]
A
[49 nt withheld, positions 229-277]
CCTTTGACGTTGGAGTCCACGTTCTTT
[37 nt withheld, positions 305-341]
ACCCTATCTCGGTCTATTCTTTTGATTTATAAGGGATTTTGCCGATTTCGGCCTATTGGTTAAAAAATGA
GCTGATTTAACAAAAATTTAACGCGAATTTTAACAAAATATTAACGCTTACAATTTAGGTGGCACTTTTC
GGGGAAATGTGCGCGGAACCCCTATTTGTTTATTTTTCTAAATACATTCAAATATGTATCCGCTCATGAA
TTAATTCTTAGAAAAACTCATCGAGCATCAAATGAAACTGCAATTTATTCATATCAGGATTATCAATACC
ATATTTTTGAAAAAGCCGTTTCTGTAATGAAGGAGAAAACTCACCGAGGCAGTTCCATAGGATGGCAAGA
TCCTGGTATCGGTCTGCGATTCCGACTCGTCCAACATCAATACAACCTATTAATTTCCCCTCGTCAAAAA
TAAGGTTATCAAGTGAGAAATCACCATGAGTGACGACTGAATCCGGTGAGAATGGCAAAAGTTTATGCAT
TTCTTTCCAGACTTGTTCAACAGGCCAGCCATTACGCTCGTCATCAAAATCACTCGCATCAACCAAACCG
TTATTCATTCGTGATTGCGCCTGAGCGAGACGAAATACGCGATCGCTGTTAAAAGGACAATTACAAACAG
GAATCGAATGCAACCGGCGCAGGAACACTGCCAGCGCATCAACAATATTTTCACCTGAATCAGGATATTC
TTCTAATACCTGGAATGCTGTTTTCCCGGGGATCGCAGTGGTGAGTAACCATGCATCATCAGGAGTACGG
ATAAAATGCTTGATGGTCGGAAGAGGCATAAATTCCGTCAGCCAGTTTAGTCTGACCATCTCATCTGTAA
CATCATTGGCAACGCTACCTTTGCCATGTTTCAGAAACAACTCTGGCGCATCGGGCTTCCCATACAATCG
ATAGATTGTCGCACCTGATTGCCCGACATTATCGCGAGCCCATTTATACCCATATAAATCAGCATCCATG
TTGGAATTTAATCGCGGCCTAGAGCAAGACGTTTCCCGTTGAATATGGCTCATAACACCCCTTGTATTAC
TGTTTATGTAAGCAGACAGTTTTATTGTTCATGACCAAAATCCCTTAACGTGAGTTTTCGTTCCACTGAG
CGTCAGACCCCGTAGAAAAGATCAAAGGATCTTCTTGAGATCCTTTTTTTCTGCGCGTAATCTGCTGCTT
GCAAACAAAAAAACCACCGCTACCAGCGGTGGTTTGTTTGCCGGATCAAGAGCTACCAACTCTTTTTCCG
AAGGTAACTGGCTTCAGCAGAGCGCAGATACCAAATACTGTCCTTCTAGTGTAGCCGTAGTTAGGCCACC
ACTTCAAGAACTCTGTAGCACCGCCTACATACCTCGCTCTGCTAATCCTGTTACCAGTGGCTGCTGCCAG
TGGCGATAAGTCGTGTCTTACCGGGTTGGACTCAAGACGATAGTTACCGGATAAGGCGCAGCGGTCGGGC
TGAACGGGGGGTTCGTGCACACAGCCCAGCTTGGAGCGAACGACCTACACCGAACTGAGATACCTACAGC
GTGAGCTATGAGAAAGCGCCACGCTTCCCGAAGGGAGAAAGGCGGACAGGTATCCGGTAAGCGGCAGGGT
CGGAACAGGAGAGCGCACGAGGGAGCTTCCAGGGGGAAACGCCTGGTATCTTTATAGTCCTGTCGGGTTT
CGCCACCTCTGACTTGAGCGTCGATTTTTGTGATGCTCGTCAGGGGGGCGGAGCCTATGGAAAAACGCCA
GCAACGCGGCCTTTTTACGGTTCCTGGCCTTTTGCTGGCCTTTTGCTCACATGTTCTTTCCTGCGTTATC
CCCTGATTCTGTGGATAACCGTATTACCGCCTTTGAGTGAGCTGATACCGCTCGCCGCAGCCGAACGACC
GAGCGCAGCGAGTCAGTGAGCGAGGAAGCGGAAGAGCGCCTGATGCGGTATTTTCTCCTTACGCATCTGT
GCGGTATTTCACACCGCAATGGTGCACTCTCAGTACAATCTGCTCTGATGCCGCATAGTTAAGCCAGTAT
ACACTCCGCTATCGCTACGTGACTGGGTCATGGCTGCGCCCCGACACCCGCCAACACCCGCTGACGCGCC
CTGACGGGCTTGTCTGCTCCCGGCATCCGCTTACAGACAAGCTGTGACCGTCTCCGGGAGCTGCATGTGT
CAGAGGTTTTCACCGTCATCACCGAAACGCGCGAGGCAGCTGCGGTAAAGCTCATCAGCGTGGTCGTGAA
GCGATTCACAGATGTCTGCCTGTTCATCCGCGTCCAGCTCGTTGAGTTTCTCCAGAAGCGTTAATGTCTG
GCTTCTGATAAAGCGGGCCATGTTAAGGGCGGTTTTTTCCTGTTTGGTCACTGATGCCTCCGTGTAAGGG
GGATTTCTGTTCATGGGGGTAATGATACCGATGAAACGAGAGAGGATGCTCACGATACGGGTTACTGATG
ATGAACATGCCCGGTTACTGGAACGTTGTGAGGGTAAACAACTGGCGGTATGGATGCGGCGGGACCAGAG
AAAAATCACTCAGGGTCAATGCCAGCGCTTCGTTAATACAGATGTAGGTGTTCCACAGGGTAGCCAGCAG
CATCCTGCGATGCAGATCCGGAACATAATGGTGCAGGGCGCTGACTTCCGCGTTTCCAGACTTTACGAAA
CACGGAAACCGAAGACCATTCATGTTGTTGCTCAGGTCGCAGACGTTTTGCAGCAGCAGTCGCTTCACGT
TCGCTCGCGTATCGGTGATTCATTCTGCTAACCAGTAAGGCAACCCCGCCAGCCTAGCCGGGTCCTCAAC
GACAGGAGCACGATCATGCGCACCCGTGGGGCCGCCATGCCGGCGATAATGGCCTGCTTCTCGCCGAAAC
GTTTGGTGGCGGGACCAGTGACGAAGGCTTGAGCGAGGGCGTGCAAGATTCCGAATACCGCAAGCGACAG
GCCGATCATCGTCGCGCTCCAGCGAAAGCGGTCCTCGCCGAAAATGACCCAGAGCGCTGCCGGCACCTGT
CCTACGAGTTGCATGATAAAGAAGACAGTCATAAGTGCGGCGACGATAGTCATGCCCCGCGCCCACCGGA
AGGAGCTGACTGGGTTGAAGGCTCTCAAGGGCATCGGTCGAGATCCCGGTGCCTAATGAGTGAGCTAACT
TACATTAATTGCGTTGCGCTCACTGCCCGCTTTCCAGTCGGGAAACCTGTCGTGCCAGCTGCATTAATGA
ATCGGCCAACGCGCGGGGAGAGGCGGTTTGCGTATTGGGCGCCAGGGTGGTTTTTCTTTTCACCAGTGAG
ACGGGCAACAGCTGATTGCCCTTCACCGCCTGGCCCTGAGAGAGTTGCAGCAAGCGGTCCACGCTGGTTT
GCCCCAGCAGGCGAAAATCCTGTTTGATGGTGGTTAACGGCGGGATATAACATGAGCTGTCTTCGGTATC
GTCGTATCCCACTACCGAGATATCCGCACCAACGCGCAGCCCGGACTCGGTAATGGCGCGCATTGCGCCC
AGCGCCATCTGATCGTTGGCAACCAGCATCGCAGTGGGAACGATGCCCTCATTCAGCATTTGCATGGTTT
GTTGAAAACCGGACATGGCACTCCAGTCGCCTTCCCGTTCCGCTATCGGCTGAATTTGATTGCGAGTGAG
ATATTTATGCCAGCCAGCCAGACGCAGACGCGCCGAGACAGAACTTAATGGGCCCGCTAACAGCGCGATT
TGCTGGTGACCCAATGCGACCAGATGCTCCACGCCCAGTCGCGTACCGTCTTCATGGGAGAAAATAATAC
TGTTGATGGGTGTCTGGTCAGAGACATCAAGAAATAACGCCGGAACATTAGTGCAGGCAGCTTCCACAGC
AATGGCATCCTGGTCATCCAGCGGATAGTTAATGATCAGCCCACTGACGCGTTGCGCGAGAAGATTGTGC
ACCGCCGCTTTACAGGCTTCGACGCCGCTTCGTTCTACCATCGACACCACCACGCTGGCACCCAGTTGAT
CGGCGCGAGATTTAATCGCCGCGACAATTTGCGACGGCGCGTGCAGGGCCAGACTGGAGGTGGCAACGCC
AATCAGCAACGACTGTTTGCCCGCCAGTTGTTGTGCCACGCGGTTGGGAATGTAATTCAGCTCCGCCATC
GCCGCTTCCACTTTTTCCCGCGTTTTCGCAGAAACGTGGCTGGCCTGGTTCACCACGCGGGAAACGGTCT
GATAAGAGACACCGGCATACTCTGCGACATCGTATAACGTTACTGGTTTCACATTCACCACCCTGAATTG
ACTCTCTTCCGGGCGCTATCATGCCATACCGCGAAAGGTTTTGCGCCATTCGATGGTGTCCGGGATCTCG
ACGCTCTCCCTTATGCGACTCCTGCATTAGGAAGCAGCCCAGTAGTAGGTTGAGGCCGTTGAGCACCGCC
GCCGCAAGGAATGGTGCATGCAAGGAGATGGCGCCCAACAGTCCCCCGGCCACGGGGCCTGCCACCATAC
CCACGCCGAAACAAGCGCTCATGAGCCCGAAGTGGCGAGCCCGATCTTCCCCATCGGTGATGTCGGCGAT
ATAGGCGCCAGCAACCGCACCTGTGGCGCCGGTGATGCCGGCCACGATGCGTCCGGCGTAGAGGATCGAG
ATCTCGATCCCGCGAAATTAATACGACTCACTATAGGGGAATTGTGAGCGGATAACAATTCCCCTCTAGA
AATAATTTTGTTTAACTTTAAGAAGGAGATATACCATGGGCAGCAGCCATCATCATCATCATCACAGCAG
CGGCCTGGTGCCGCGCGGCAGCCATATGGCTAGCATGTCGGACTCAGAAGTCAATCAAGAAGCTAAGCCA
GAGGTCAAGCCAGAAGTCAAGCCTGAGACTCACATCAATTTAAAGGTGTCCGATGGATCTTCAGAGATCT
TCTTCAAGATCAAAAAGACCACTCCTTTAAGAAGGCTGATGGAAGCGTTCGCTAAAAGACAGGGTAAGGA
AATGGACTCCTTAAGATTCTTGTACGACGGTATTAGAATTCAAGCTGATCAGACCCCTGAAGATTTGGAC
ATGGAGGATAACGATATTATTGAGGCTCACAGAGAACAGATTGGTGGATCTATGGCCCCCATTGGCCTCA
AGGCGGTGGTCGGAGAGAAGATCATGCATGATGTTATCAAGAAGGTGAAGAAGAAGGGCGAGTGGAAGGT
GCTGGTGGTGGACCAGTTAAGCATGAGGATGCTGTCTTCCTGCTGCAAGATGACAGACATCATGACCGAG
GGGATCACAATTGTGGAGGATATCAACAAGCGCCGAGAGCCGCTCCCCAGCCTAGAGGCCGTGTACCTCA
TCACCCCGTCTGAGAAGTCTGTCCACTCTCTCATCAGTGATTTTAAGGACCCGCCGACTGCTAAATATCG
GGCCGCACATGTGTTCTTCACAGACTCATGTCCAGATGCCCTGTTTAACGAGCTGGTAAAATCTCGAGCA
GCCAAAGTCATCAAGACGCTGACGGAAATCAACATTGCGTTTCTCCCCTATGAGTCCCAGGTGTATTCCC
TGGACTCCGCTGACTCTTTCCAAAGTTTCTACAGCCCTCACAAGGCACAGATGAAGAATCCCATACTGGA
ACGCCTGGCAGAGCAAATCGCCACCCTGTGTGCCACCCTGAAGGAGTACCCGGCTGTGCGGTATCGGGGG
GAGTACAAGGACAATGCCTTGCTGGCTCAGCTGATCCAGGACAAGCTGGACGCTTATAAAGCTGATGACC
CGACAATGGGGGAGGGTCCCGACAAGGCACGGTCCCAGCTCCTGATCCTGGATCGTGGCTTTGACCCCAG
CTCCCCTGTGCTTCATGAACTGACGTTTCAGGCTATGAGTTACGACCTGCTGCCTATTGAAAATGATGTT
TACAAGTATGAGACCAGCGGCATTGGAGAGGCGAGGGTGAAGGAGGTGCTCCTGGATGAGGACGATGACC
TGTGGATTGCACTGCGACACAAGCACATCGCAGAGGTGTCCCAGGAAGTGACCCGGTCTCTGAAGGACTT
TTCCTCTAGCAAGAGGATGAATACTGGAGAGAAGACCACCATGCGGGACCTGTCCCAGATGCTGAAGAAA
ATGCCCCAGTACCAGAAGGAGCTCAGCAAGTATTCGACTCACCTGCACCTTGCTGAAGACTGTATGAAGC
ATTACCAAGGCACCGTAGACAAACTCTGCCGCGTGGAGCAGGACCTGGCGATGGGCACAGATGCTGAGGG
GGAAAAAATCAAGGACCCCATGAGAGCCATTGTCCCCATCCTGCTGGATGCAAATGTCAGCACTTATGAC
AAAATTCGCATCATCCTTCTCTACATCTTCCTGAAGAACGGTATCACTGAAGAAAACCTAAACAAACTCA
TCCAGCACGCCCAGATCCCCCCAGAAGACAGTGAGATCATCACCAACATGGCTCACCTCGGGGTGCCCAT
CGTCACGGATTCCACACTACGCCGCAGAAGCAAGCCGGAGCGGAAGGAGCGCATCAGTGAGCAGACCTAC
CAGCTCTCACGATGGACCCCGATCATTAAAGACATTATGGAGGACACCATTGAAGACAAACTGGATACAA
AGCACTACCCATACATCTCTACCCGCTCTTCCGCATCCTTCAGCACCACTGCTGTGAGTGCCCGCTATGG
ACATTGGCACAAGAATAAGGCCCCCGGGGAGTACCGCAGCGGCCCCCGCCTCATTATTTTCATCCTTGGG
GGCGTGAGCCTGAATGAGATGCGCTGTGCCTACGAAGTGACGCAGGCCAACGGCAAGTGGGAAGTGCTCA
TAGGATCCACGCACATTCTCACCCCACAGAAACTGCTGGACACGCTGAAGAAGCTGAATAAAACAGACGA
AGAAATAAGCAGTTAAGTCGACAAGCTTGCGGCCGCACTCGAGCACCACCACCACCACCACTGAGATCCG
GCTGCTAACAAAGCCCGAAAGGAAGCTGAGTTGGCTGCTGCCACCGCTGAGCAATAACTAGCATAACCCC
TTGGGGCCTCTAAACGGGTCTTGAGGGGTTTTTTGCTGAAAGGAGGAACTATATCCGGAT
Features (pLannotate 1.2.2; 22 found; start..end, strand, type, name):
     12..440     +  rep_origin     f1 ori (sequence partly withheld): f1 bacteriophage origin of replication; arrow indicates direction of (+) strand synthesis
    493..550     +  promoter       AmpR promoter (fragment): bla
    559..1374    -  CDS            KanR: aminoglycoside phosphotransferase; aph(3')-Ia; confers resistance to kanamycin in bacteria or G418 (Geneticin®) in eukaryotes
   1496..2084    +  rep_origin     ori: high-copy-number ColE1/pMB1/pBR322/pUC origin of replication
   2270..2409    -  misc_feature   bom: basis of mobility region from pBR322
   2511..2702    -  CDS            rop: Rop protein, which maintains plasmids at low copy number; rop
   2719..3099    +  CDS            YPB1_ECOLX: Protein predicted: Swiss-Prot protein existence level 4. From Escherichia coli.
   3171..3462    -  CDS            TcR (fragment): tetracycline efflux protein; tet; confers resistance to tetracycline
   3477..3498    -  protein_bind   CAP binding site: CAP binding activates transcription in the presence of cAMP. E. coli catabolite activator protein
   3511..4593    -  CDS            lacI: lac repressor; lacI; The lac repressor binds to the lac operator to inhibit transcription in E. coli. This inhibition can be relieved by adding lactose or isopropyl-β-D-thiogalactopyranoside (IPTG).
   4594..4671    -  promoter       lacI promoter: lacI
   4679..4958    -  CDS            TcR (fragment): tetracycline efflux protein; tet; confers resistance to tetracycline
   4980..4998    +  promoter       T7 promoter: promoter for bacteriophage T7 RNA polymerase
   4999..5023    +  protein_bind   lac operator: The lac repressor binds to the lac operator to inhibit transcription in E. coli. This inhibition can be relieved by adding lactose or isopropyl-β-D-thiogalactopyranoside (IPTG). lac repressor encoded by lacI
   5038..5060    +  RBS            RBS: efficient ribosome binding site from bacteriophage T7 gene 10 (Olins and Rangwala, 1989)
   5079..5095    +  CDS            capTEV™ (fragment): composite tag for in vivo biotinylation, TEV protease cleavage, and 6xHis tagging
   5106..5123    +  CDS            thrombin site: thrombin recognition and cleavage site
   5136..5428    +  CDS            SUMO (fragment): cleavable ubiquitin-like protein tag; S. cerevisiae SMT3 (truncated)
   5433..7214    +  CDS            STXBP1: STXB1_BOVIN - Also known as UNC18A. Experimental evidence at protein level: Swiss-Prot protein existence level 1. Participates in the regulation of synaptic vesicle docking and fusion through interaction with GTP-binding proteins (By similarity). Essential for neurotransmission and binds syntaxin, a component of the synaptic vesicle fusion machinery probably in a 1:1 ratio. Can interact with syntaxins 1, 2, and 3 but not syntaxin 4. May play a role in determining the specificity of intracellular fusion reactions (By similarity). From Bos taurus (Bovine).
   7245..7262    +  CDS            9xHis (fragment): 9xHis affinity tag
   7272..7321    +  CDS            SET1 (fragment): solubility-enhancement tag derived from T7 phage gene 10B
   7329..7376    +  terminator     T7 terminator: transcription terminator for bacteriophage T7 RNA polymerase
