[The description below was written by a language model from this plasmid's Addgene catalogue record and pLannotate feature annotations shown in this document.]
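Description:
pET-28a-His6-SUMO-Munc18-1wt is a bacterial expression plasmid of about 7.4 kb, built on the pET28a backbone, for producing recombinant rat Munc18-1 (STXBP1) in E. coli. It is maintained under kanamycin selection through the aph(3')-Ia KanR gene and replicates from a ColE1/pMB1-type origin. This origin is accompanied by the bom region and the rop gene, which moderates copy number, and an f1 phage origin is also present. The record lists DH5alpha for propagation and BL21 for protein expression.

The expression cassette follows the standard pET design. A T7 promoter sits directly next to a lac operator, followed by the T7 gene 10 ribosome binding site, and the T7 terminator closes the unit. The plasmid-borne lacI gene supplies repressor, so transcription stays off until IPTG is added in a host that provides T7 RNA polymerase. The open reading frame encodes an N-terminal 6xHis tag, a thrombin cleavage site, and a yeast SMT3-derived SUMO tag, fused to the 1782 bp wild-type Munc18-1 coding sequence. The insert has no ATG of its own, because translation starts in the upstream tag. The annotation tool matched the insert to the bovine STXBP1 orthologue, but the catalogue entry gives the species as rat. The downstream His-tag and tag fragments annotated after the insert are backbone remnants, and the record does not indicate whether they are translated.

The His tag allows capture on Ni-NTA resin, while SUMO is a cleavable ubiquitin-like fusion partner. The purified SM protein is intended for use with purified SNAREs in reconstituted vesicle fusion assays.
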