Addgene plasmid #135550: pET-28a-His6-SUMO-Munc18-1wt
Purpose: Express rat Munc18-1 in E. coli BL21, purified via HisPur Ni-NTA Resin
Depositing lab: Jingshi Shen. Depositing organization: University of Colorado, Boulder. Publication: Functional Reconstitution of Intracellular Vesicle Fusion Using Purified SNAREs and Sec1/Munc18 (SM) Proteins. Yu H, Crisman L, Stowell MHB, Shen J. Methods Mol Biol. 2019;1860:237-249. doi: 10.1007/978-1-4939-8760-3_15. PubMed 30317509.
Backbone
  Vector backbone: pET28a
  Vector type: Bacterial Expression
Growth in bacteria
  Bacterial resistance: Kanamycin, 50 μg/mL
  Growth temperature: 37°C
  Growth strain: DH5alpha
  Copy number: Unknown
Gene/Insert
  Gene/Insert name: Munc18-1wt
  Species: R. norvegicus (rat)
  Insert size (bp): 1782
  Mutation: No ATG start codon
  Promoter: T7 promoter
  Tag / fusion protein: 6xHis tag, thrombin recognition and cleavage site, then ubiquitin-like protein tag (N terminal on backbone)
  Cloning method: Restriction Enzyme; 5′ cloning site BglI (destroyed during cloning); 3′ cloning site SalI (not destroyed)
  Sequencing primers: 5′ T7 promoter; 3′ T7 terminator
Terms and licenses: Academic/Nonprofit Terms; Industry Terms: Not Available to Industry
How to cite: pET-28a-His6-SUMO-Munc18-1wt was a gift from Jingshi Shen (Addgene plasmid # 135550 ; http://n2t.net/addgene:135550 ; RRID:Addgene_135550)
